Addgene plasmid #92111: HeFm2SpCas9
Purpose: Expression plasmid for human codon-optimized increased fidelity HeFm2SpCas9 (without U6-sgRNA coding sequence)
Depositing lab: Ervin Welker. Depositing organization: HUN-REN Biological Research Centre Szeged (HUN-REN Szegedi Biológiai Kutatóközpont). Publication: Crossing enhanced and high fidelity SpCas9 nucleases to optimize specificity and cleavage. Kulcsar PI, Talas A, Huszar K, Ligeti Z, Toth E, Weinhardt N, Fodor E, Welker E. Genome Biol. 2017 Oct 6;18(1):190. doi: 10.1186/s13059-017-1318-8. PubMed 28985763.
Backbone
  Vector backbone: pX330-like (without U6-sgRNA coding sequence)
  Total vector size (bp): 8077
  Vector type: Mammalian Expression, CRISPR
Growth in bacteria
  Bacterial resistance: Ampicillin, 100 μg/mL
  Growth temperature: 37°C
  Growth strain: NEB Stable
  Copy number: High Copy
Gene/Insert
  Gene/Insert name: “Highly enhanced Fidelity” mut2 SpCas9 (alt name: pX330-Flag-HeFm2SpCas9)
  Species: S. pyogenes
  Insert size (bp): 4272
  Mutation: N497A, R661A, Q695A, K848A, Q926A, R1060A
  Promoter: Cbh
  Tag / fusion protein: 3xFLAG (N terminal on insert); NLS (N terminal on insert); NLS (C terminal on insert)
  Cloning method: Unknown
  Sequencing primers: 5′ GAACATCGTGATCGAAATG
Terms and licenses: Academic/Nonprofit Terms; Industry Terms: Not Available to Industry
Depositor comments: pCbh-3xFLAG-NLS-HeFm1SpCas9-NLS (without U6-sgRNA coding sequence). Highly enhanced Fidelity nuclease variant HeFm1SpCas9 contains mutations from both eSpCas9 (1.1) and SpCas9-HF1. HeFSpCas9s exhibits activity with spectacularly increased specificity specifically for those targets that are met with higher off-target propensity by eSpCas9 (1.1) and SpCas9-HF1. The lack of sgRNA expression cassette allows for easy testing of various SpCas9 variants with the same sgRNA expressed from a separate plasmid (e.g. pmCherry_gRNA, Addgene# #80457). For detailed information and plasmid usage, please see the associated publication.
How to cite: HeFm2SpCas9 was a gift from Ervin Welker (Addgene plasmid # 92111 ; http://n2t.net/addgene:92111 ; RRID:Addgene_92111)
