[The description below was written by a language model from this plasmid's Addgene catalogue record and pLannotate feature annotations shown in this document.]
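Description:
HeFm2SpCas9 is a mammalian expression plasmid of about 8.1 kb, built on a pX330-like backbone from which the U6-sgRNA cassette has been removed, so it supplies only the nuclease. It is propagated in E. coli as a high-copy plasmid through a ColE1/pUC-type origin and selected with ampicillin via the β-lactamase gene. The backbone also carries an f1 phage origin, a single annotated AAV2 ITR downstream of the expression cassette, and short bom and rop fragments that are remnants of earlier cloning.

The payload is a human codon-optimized Streptococcus pyogenes Cas9 driven by the Cbh promoter. In the feature table this appears as a CMV enhancer, a chicken β-actin promoter and a hybrid CBA/MVM intron. Transcription ends at a bovine growth hormone polyadenylation signal. The protein carries an N-terminal 3xFLAG tag and NLS for detection and nuclear import, plus a C-terminal nucleoplasmin NLS. Only the C-terminal NLS is annotated, though the gap upstream of the Cas9 coding region leaves room for the N-terminal elements.

The recorded substitutions are N497A, R661A, Q695A, K848A, Q926A and R1060A, which combine changes from eSpCas9(1.1) and SpCas9-HF1. The automated annotation labels the ORF as eSpCas9(1.1), a best match rather than the exact variant, because K1003A is not among the listed mutations. The depositor comment refers to "HeFm1SpCas9", which does not match the plasmid name.

The construct is intended for genome editing where high specificity is needed, especially at targets where the parental high-fidelity variants still cleave off-target. Because the sgRNA comes from a separate plasmid, different Cas9 variants can be compared using the same guide.
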