Features (pLannotate 1.2.2; 14 found; start..end, strand, type, name):
      1..286     +  enhancer       CMV enhancer: human cytomegalovirus immediate early enhancer; contains an 18-bp deletion relative to the standard CMV enhancer
    288..565     +  promoter       chicken β-actin promoter: No description available
    566..793     +  intron         hybrid intron: hybrid between chicken β-actin (CBA) and minute virus of mice (MMV) introns (Gray et al., 2011)
    931..5031    +  CDS            eSpCas9(1.1): Cas9 endonuclease from the Streptococcus pyogenes Type II CRISPR/Cas system, mutated to improve targeting specificity (Slaymaker et al., 2016) carries the mutations K848A, K1003A, and R1060A
   5032..5079    +  CDS            nucleoplasmin NLS: bipartite nuclear localization signal from nucleoplasmin
   5113..5224    +  polyA_signal   bGH poly(A) signal: bovine growth hormone polyadenylation signal
   5329..5469    +  repeat_region  AAV2 ITR: inverted terminal repeat of adeno-associated virus serotype 2 inverted
   5474..5525    -  misc_feature   bom (fragment): basis of mobility region from pBR322
   5544..5999    +  rep_origin     f1 ori (sequence partly withheld): f1 bacteriophage origin of replication; arrow indicates direction of (+) strand synthesis
   6000..6049    -  misc_feature   bom (fragment): basis of mobility region from pBR322
   6151..6186    -  CDS            rop (fragment): Rop protein, which maintains plasmids at low copy number; rop
   6281..6385    +  promoter       AmpR promoter: bla
   6386..7246    +  CDS            AmpR: β-lactamase; bla; confers resistance to ampicillin, carbenicillin, and related antibiotics
   7417..8005    +  rep_origin     ori: high-copy-number ColE1/pMB1/pBR322/pUC origin of replication
>Addgene plasmid #92111 | HeFm2SpCas9 | addgene full sequence | sequence record 197616 | Addgene partial NGS Result
CGTTACATAACTTACGGTAAATGGCCCGCCTGGCTGACCGCCCAACGACCCCCGCCCATTGACGTCAATA
GTAACGCCAATAGGGACTTTCCATTGACGTCAATGGGTGGAGTATTTACGGTAAACTGCCCACTTGGCAG
TACATCAAGTGTATCATATGCCAAGTACGCCCCCTATTGACGTCAATGACGGTAAATGGCCCGCCTGGCA
TTGTGCCCAGTACATGACCTTATGGGACTTTCCTACTTGGCAGTACATCTACGTATTAGTCATCGCTATT
ACCATGGTCGAGGTGAGCCCCACGTTCTGCTTCACTCTCCCCATCTCCCCCCCCTCCCCACCCCCAATTT
TGTATTTATTTATTTTTTAATTATTTTGTGCAGCGATGGGGGCGGGGGGGGGGGGGGGGCGCGCGCCAGG
CGGGGCGGGGCGGGGCGAGGGGCGGGGCGGGGCGAGGCGGAGAGGTGCGGCGGCAGCCAATCAGAGCGGC
GCGCTCCGAAAGTTTCCTTTTATGGCGAGGCGGCGGCGGCGGCGGCCCTATAAAAAGCGAAGCGCGCGGC
GGGCGGGAGTCGCTGCGCGCTGCCTTCGCCCCGTGCCCCGCTCCGCCGCCGCCTCGCGCCGCCCGCCCCG
GCTCTGACTGACCGCGTTACTCCCACAGGTGAGCGGGCGGGACGGCCCTTCTCCTCCGGGCTGTAATTAG
CTGAGCAAGAGGTAAGGGTTTAAGGGATGGTTGGTTGGTGGGGTATTAATGTTTAATTACCTGGAGCACC
TGCCTGAAATCACTTTTTTTCAGGTTGGACCGGTGCCACCATGGACTATAAGGACCACGACGGAGACTAC
AAGGATCATGATATTGATTACAAAGACGATGACGATAAGATGGCCCCAAAGAAGAAGCGGAAGGTCGGTA
TCCACGGAGTCCCAGCAGCCGACAAGAAGTACAGCATCGGCCTGGACATCGGCACCAACTCTGTGGGCTG
GGCCGTGATCACCGACGAGTACAAGGTGCCCAGCAAGAAATTCAAGGTGCTGGGCAACACCGACCGGCAC
AGCATCAAGAAGAACCTGATCGGAGCCCTGCTGTTCGACAGCGGCGAAACAGCCGAGGCCACCCGGCTGA
AGAGAACCGCCAGAAGAAGATACACCAGACGGAAGAACCGGATCTGCTATCTGCAAGAGATCTTCAGCAA
CGAGATGGCCAAGGTGGACGACAGCTTCTTCCACAGACTGGAAGAGTCCTTCCTGGTGGAAGAGGATAAG
AAGCACGAGCGGCACCCCATCTTCGGCAACATCGTGGACGAGGTGGCCTACCACGAGAAGTACCCCACCA
TCTACCACCTGAGAAAGAAACTGGTGGACAGCACCGACAAGGCCGACCTGCGGCTGATCTATCTGGCCCT
GGCCCACATGATCAAGTTCCGGGGCCACTTCCTGATCGAGGGCGACCTGAACCCCGACAACAGCGACGTG
GACAAGCTGTTCATCCAGCTGGTGCAGACCTACAACCAGCTGTTCGAGGAAAACCCCATCAACGCCAGCG
GCGTGGACGCCAAGGCCATCCTGTCTGCCAGACTGAGCAAGAGCAGACGGCTGGAAAATCTGATCGCCCA
GCTGCCCGGCGAGAAGAAGAATGGCCTGTTCGGAAACCTGATTGCCCTGAGCCTGGGCCTGACCCCCAAC
TTCAAGAGCAACTTCGACCTGGCCGAGGATGCCAAACTGCAGCTGAGCAAGGACACCTACGACGACGACC
TGGACAACCTGCTGGCCCAGATCGGCGACCAGTACGCCGACCTGTTTCTGGCCGCCAAGAACCTGTCCGA
CGCCATCCTGCTGAGCGACATCCTGAGAGTGAACACCGAGATCACCAAGGCCCCCCTGAGCGCCTCTATG
ATCAAGAGATACGACGAGCACCACCAGGACCTGACCCTGCTGAAAGCTCTCGTGCGGCAGCAGCTGCCTG
AGAAGTACAAAGAGATTTTCTTCGACCAGAGCAAGAACGGCTACGCCGGCTACATTGACGGCGGAGCCAG
CCAGGAAGAGTTCTACAAGTTCATCAAGCCCATCCTGGAAAAGATGGACGGCACCGAGGAACTGCTCGTG
AAGCTGAACAGAGAGGACCTGCTGCGGAAGCAGCGGACCTTCGACAACGGCAGCATCCCCCACCAGATCC
ACCTGGGAGAGCTGCACGCCATTCTGCGGCGGCAGGAAGATTTTTACCCATTCCTGAAGGACAACCGGGA
AAAGATCGAGAAGATCCTGACCTTCCGCATCCCCTACTACGTGGGCCCTCTGGCCAGGGGAAACAGCAGA
TTCGCCTGGATGACCAGAAAGAGCGAGGAAACCATCACCCCCTGGAACTTCGAGGAAGTGGTGGACAAGG
GCGCTTCCGCCCAGAGCTTCATCGAGCGGATGACCGCCTTCGATAAGAACCTGCCCAACGAGAAGGTGCT
GCCCAAGCACAGCCTGCTGTACGAGTACTTCACCGTGTATAACGAGCTGACCAAAGTGAAATACGTGACC
GAGGGAATGAGAAAGCCCGCCTTCCTGAGCGGCGAGCAGAAAAAGGCCATCGTGGACCTGCTGTTCAAGA
CCAACCGGAAAGTGACCGTGAAGCAGCTGAAAGAGGACTACTTCAAGAAAATCGAGTGCTTCGACTCCGT
GGAAATCTCCGGCGTGGAAGATCGGTTCAACGCCTCCCTGGGCACATACCACGATCTGCTGAAAATTATC
AAGGACAAGGACTTCCTGGACAATGAGGAAAACGAGGACATTCTGGAAGATATCGTGCTGACCCTGACAC
TGTTTGAGGACAGAGAGATGATCGAGGAACGGCTGAAAACCTATGCCCACCTGTTCGACGACAAAGTGAT
GAAGCAGCTGAAGCGGCGGAGATACACCGGCTGGGGCGCGCTGAGCCGGAAGCTGATCAACGGCATCCGC
GACAAGCAGTCCGGCAAGACAATCCTGGATTTCCTGAAGTCCGACGGCTTCGCCAACAGAAACTTCATGG
CGCTGATCCACGACGACAGCCTGACCTTTAAAGAGGACATCCAGAAAGCCCAGGTGTCCGGCCAGGGCGA
TAGCCTGCACGAGCACATTGCCAATCTCGCCGGCAGCCCCGCCATTAAGAAGGGCATCCTCCAGACAGTG
AAGGTGGTGGACGAGCTGGTGAAAGTGATGGGCCGGCACAAGCCCGAGAACATCGTGATCGAAATGGCCA
GAGAGAACCAGACCACCCAGAAGGGACAGAAGAACAGTCGCGAGAGAATGAAGCGGATCGAAGAGGGCAT
CAAAGAGCTGGGCAGCCAGATCCTGAAAGAACACCCCGTGGAAAACACCCAGCTCCAGAACGAGAAGCTG
TACCTGTACTACCTCCAGAATGGGCGGGATATGTACGTGGACCAGGAACTGGACATCAACCGGCTGTCCG
ACTACGATGTGGACCATATCGTGCCTCAGAGCTTTCTGGCGGACGACTCCATCGACAACAAGGTGCTGAC
CAGAAGCGACAAGAACCGGGGCAAGAGCGACAACGTGCCCTCCGAAGAGGTCGTGAAGAAGATGAAGAAC
TACTGGCGGCAGCTGCTGAACGCCAAGCTGATTACCCAGAGAAAGTTCGACAATCTGACCAAGGCCGAGA
GAGGCGGCCTGAGCGAACTGGATAAGGCCGGCTTCATCAAGAGACAGCTGGTGGAAACCCGGGCGATCAC
AAAGCACGTGGCACAGATCCTGGACTCCCGGATGAACACTAAGTACGACGAGAATGACAAGCTGATCCGG
GAAGTGAAAGTGATCACCCTGAAGTCCAAGCTGGTGTCCGATTTCCGGAAGGATTTCCAGTTTTACAAAG
TGCGCGAGATCAACAACTACCACCACGCCCACGACGCCTACCTGAACGCCGTCGTGGGAACCGCCCTGAT
CAAAAAGTACCCTAAGCTGGAAAGCGAGTTCGTGTACGGCGACTACAAGGTGTACGACGTGCGGAAGATG
ATCGCCAAGAGCGAGCAGGAAATCGGCAAGGCTACCGCCAAGTACTTCTTCTACAGCAACATCATGAACT
TTTTCAAGACCGAGATTACCCTGGCCAACGGCGAGATCCGGAAGGCGCCTCTGATCGAGACAAACGGCGA
AACCGGGGAGATCGTGTGGGATAAGGGCCGGGATTTTGCCACCGTGCGGAAAGTGCTGAGCATGCCCCAA
GTGAATATCGTGAAAAAGACCGAGGTGCAGACAGGCGGCTTCAGCAAAGAGTCTATCCTGCCCAAGAGGA
ACAGCGATAAGCTGATCGCCAGAAAGAAGGACTGGGATCCTAAGAAGTACGGCGGCTTCGACAGCCCCAC
CGTGGCCTATTCTGTGCTGGTGGTGGCCAAAGTGGAAAAGGGCAAGTCCAAGAAGCTTAAGAGTGTGAAA
GAGCTGCTGGGGATCACCATCATGGAAAGAAGCAGCTTCGAGAAGAATCCCATCGACTTTCTGGAAGCCA
AGGGCTACAAAGAAGTGAAAAAGGACCTGATCATCAAGCTGCCTAAGTACTCGCTCTTCGAGCTGGAAAA
CGGCCGGAAGAGAATGCTGGCCTCTGCCGGCGAATTGCAGAAGGGAAACGAACTGGCTCTTCCCTCCAAA
TATGTGAACTTCCTGTACCTGGCCAGCCACTATGAGAAGCTGAAGGGCTCCCCCGAGGATAATGAGCAGA
AACAGCTGTTTGTGGAACAGCACAAGCACTACCTGGACGAGATCATCGAGCAGATCAGCGAGTTCTCCAA
GAGAGTGATCCTGGCCGACGCTAATCTGGACAAAGTGCTGTCCGCCTACAACAAGCACCGGGATAAGCCC
ATCAGAGAGCAGGCCGAGAATATCATCCACCTGTTTACCCTGACCAATCTGGGAGCCCCTGCCGCCTTCA
AGTACTTTGACACCACCATCGATAGGAAGAGGTACACGTCGACCAAAGAGGTGCTGGACGCCACCCTGAT
CCACCAGAGCATCACCGGCCTGTACGAAACGCGTATCGACCTGTCTCAGCTGGGAGGCGACAAAAGGCCG
GCGGCCACGAAAAAGGCCGGCCAGGCAAAAAAGAAAAAGTAAGAATTCCTAGAGCTCGCTGATCAGCCTC
GACTGTGCCTTCTAGTTGCCAGCCATCTGTTGTTTGCCCCTCCCCCGTGCCTTCCTTGACCCTGGAAGGT
GCCACTCCCACTGTCCTTTCCTAATAAAATGAGGAAATTGCATCGCATTGTCTGAGTAGGTGTCATTCTA
TTCTGGGGGGTGGGGTGGGGCAGGACAGCAAGGGGGAGGATTGGGAAGAGAATAGCAGGCATGCTGGGGA
GCGGCCGCAGGAACCCCTAGTGATGGAGTTGGCCACTCCCTCTCTGCGCGCTCGCTCGCTCACTGAGGCC
GGGCGACCAAAGGTCGCCCGACGCCCGGGCTTTGCCCGGGCGGCCTCAGTGAGCGAGCGAGCGCGCAGCT
GCCTGCAGGGGCGCCTGATGCGGTATTTTCTCCTTACGCATCTGTGCGGTATTTCACACCGCATA
[95 nt withheld, positions 5526-5620]
T
[46 nt withheld, positions 5622-5667]
C
[141 nt withheld, positions 5669-5809]
CCTTTGACGTTGGAGTCCACGTTCTTT
[37 nt withheld, positions 5837-5873]
ACTCTATCTCGGGCTATTCTTTTGATTTATAAGGGATTTTGCCGATTTCGGTCTATTGGTTAAAAAATGA
GCTGATTTAACAAAAATTTAACGCGAATTTTAACAAAATATTAACGTTTACAATTTTATGGTGCACTCTC
AGTACAATCTGCTCTGATGCCGCATAGTTAAGCCAGCCCCGACACCCGCCAACACCCGCTGACGCGCCCT
GACGGGCTTGTCTGCTCCCGGCATCCGCTTACAGACAAGCTGTGACCGTCTCCGGGAGCTGCATGTGTCA
GAGGTTTTCACCGTCATCACCGAAACGCGCGAGACGAAAGGGCCTCGTGATACGCCTATTTTTATAGGTT
AATGTCATGATAATAATGGTTTCTTAGACGTCAGGTGGCACTTTTCGGGGAAATGTGCGCGGAACCCCTA
TTTGTTTATTTTTCTAAATACATTCAAATATGTATCCGCTCATGAGACAATAACCCTGATAAATGCTTCA
ATAATATTGAAAAAGGAAGAGTATGAGTATTCAACATTTCCGTGTCGCCCTTATTCCCTTTTTTGCGGCA
TTTTGCCTTCCTGTTTTTGCTCACCCAGAAACGCTGGTGAAAGTAAAAGATGCTGAAGATCAGTTGGGTG
CACGAGTGGGTTACATCGAACTGGATCTCAACAGCGGTAAGATCCTTGAGAGTTTTCGCCCCGAAGAACG
TTTTCCAATGATGAGCACTTTTAAAGTTCTGCTATGTGGCGCGGTATTATCCCGTATTGACGCCGGGCAA
GAGCAACTCGGTCGCCGCATACACTATTCTCAGAATGACTTGGTTGAGTACTCACCAGTCACAGAAAAGC
ATCTTACGGATGGCATGACAGTAAGAGAATTATGCAGTGCTGCCATAACCATGAGTGATAACACTGCGGC
CAACTTACTTCTGACAACGATCGGAGGACCGAAGGAGCTAACCGCTTTTTTGCACAACATGGGGGATCAT
GTAACTCGCCTTGATCGTTGGGAACCGGAGCTGAATGAAGCCATACCAAACGACGAGCGTGACACCACGA
TGCCTGTAGCAATGGCAACAACGTTGCGCAAACTATTAACTGGCGAACTACTTACTCTAGCTTCCCGGCA
ACAATTAATAGACTGGATGGAGGCGGATAAAGTTGCAGGACCACTTCTGCGCTCGGCCCTTCCGGCTGGC
TGGTTTATTGCTGATAAATCTGGAGCCGGTGAGCGTGGAAGCCGCGGTATCATTGCAGCACTGGGGCCAG
ATGGTAAGCCCTCCCGTATCGTAGTTATCTACACGACGGGGAGTCAGGCAACTATGGATGAACGAAATAG
ACAGATCGCTGAGATAGGTGCCTCACTGATTAAGCATTGGTAACTGTCAGACCAAGTTTACTCATATATA
CTTTAGATTGATTTAAAACTTCATTTTTAATTTAAAAGGATCTAGGTGAAGATCCTTTTTGATAATCTCA
TGACCAAAATCCCTTAACGTGAGTTTTCGTTCCACTGAGCGTCAGACCCCGTAGAAAAGATCAAAGGATC
TTCTTGAGATCCTTTTTTTCTGCGCGTAATCTGCTGCTTGCAAACAAAAAAACCACCGCTACCAGCGGTG
GTTTGTTTGCCGGATCAAGAGCTACCAACTCTTTTTCCGAAGGTAACTGGCTTCAGCAGAGCGCAGATAC
CAAATACTGTTCTTCTAGTGTAGCCGTAGTTAGGCCACCACTTCAAGAACTCTGTAGCACCGCCTACATA
CCTCGCTCTGCTAATCCTGTTACCAGTGGCTGCTGCCAGTGGCGATAAGTCGTGTCTTACCGGGTTGGAC
TCAAGACGATAGTTACCGGATAAGGCGCAGCGGTCGGGCTGAACGGGGGGTTCGTGCACACAGCCCAGCT
TGGAGCGAACGACCTACACCGAACTGAGATACCTACAGCGTGAGCTATGAGAAAGCGCCACGCTTCCCGA
AGGGAGAAAGGCGGACAGGTATCCGGTAAGCGGCAGGGTCGGAACAGGAGAGCGCACGAGGGAGCTTCCA
GGGGGAAACGCCTGGTATCTTTATAGTCCTGTCGGGTTTCGCCACCTCTGACTTGAGCGTCGATTTTTGT
GATGCTCGTCAGGGGGGCGGAGCCTATGGAAAAACGCCAGCAACGCGGCCTTTTTACGGTTCCTGGCCTT
TTGCTGGCCTTTTGCTCACATGCTAGAGGTACC
