>Addgene plasmid #92111 | HeFm2SpCas9 | depositor partial sequence | sequence record 177885 | HeFm2SpCas9 ORF
ATGGACTATAAGGACCACGACGGAGACTACAAGGATCATGATATTGATTACAAAGACGATGACGATAAGA
TGGCCCCAAAGAAGAAGCGGAAGGTCGGTATCCACGGAGTCCCAGCAGCCGACAAGAAGTACAGCATCGG
CCTGGACATCGGCACCAACTCTGTGGGCTGGGCCGTGATCACCGACGAGTACAAGGTGCCCAGCAAGAAA
TTCAAGGTGCTGGGCAACACCGACCGGCACAGCATCAAGAAGAACCTGATCGGAGCCCTGCTGTTCGACA
GCGGCGAAACAGCCGAGGCCACCCGGCTGAAGAGAACCGCCAGAAGAAGATACACCAGACGGAAGAACCG
GATCTGCTATCTGCAAGAGATCTTCAGCAACGAGATGGCCAAGGTGGACGACAGCTTCTTCCACAGACTG
GAAGAGTCCTTCCTGGTGGAAGAGGATAAGAAGCACGAGCGGCACCCCATCTTCGGCAACATCGTGGACG
AGGTGGCCTACCACGAGAAGTACCCCACCATCTACCACCTGAGAAAGAAACTGGTGGACAGCACCGACAA
GGCCGACCTGCGGCTGATCTATCTGGCCCTGGCCCACATGATCAAGTTCCGGGGCCACTTCCTGATCGAG
GGCGACCTGAACCCCGACAACAGCGACGTGGACAAGCTGTTCATCCAGCTGGTGCAGACCTACAACCAGC
TGTTCGAGGAAAACCCCATCAACGCCAGCGGCGTGGACGCCAAGGCCATCCTGTCTGCCAGACTGAGCAA
GAGCAGACGGCTGGAAAATCTGATCGCCCAGCTGCCCGGCGAGAAGAAGAATGGCCTGTTCGGAAACCTG
ATTGCCCTGAGCCTGGGCCTGACCCCCAACTTCAAGAGCAACTTCGACCTGGCCGAGGATGCCAAACTGC
AGCTGAGCAAGGACACCTACGACGACGACCTGGACAACCTGCTGGCCCAGATCGGCGACCAGTACGCCGA
CCTGTTTCTGGCCGCCAAGAACCTGTCCGACGCCATCCTGCTGAGCGACATCCTGAGAGTGAACACCGAG
ATCACCAAGGCCCCCCTGAGCGCCTCTATGATCAAGAGATACGACGAGCACCACCAGGACCTGACCCTGC
TGAAAGCTCTCGTGCGGCAGCAGCTGCCTGAGAAGTACAAAGAGATTTTCTTCGACCAGAGCAAGAACGG
CTACGCCGGCTACATTGACGGCGGAGCCAGCCAGGAAGAGTTCTACAAGTTCATCAAGCCCATCCTGGAA
AAGATGGACGGCACCGAGGAACTGCTCGTGAAGCTGAACAGAGAGGACCTGCTGCGGAAGCAGCGGACCT
TCGACAACGGCAGCATCCCCCACCAGATCCACCTGGGAGAGCTGCACGCCATTCTGCGGCGGCAGGAAGA
TTTTTACCCATTCCTGAAGGACAACCGGGAAAAGATCGAGAAGATCCTGACCTTCCGCATCCCCTACTAC
GTGGGCCCTCTGGCCAGGGGAAACAGCAGATTCGCCTGGATGACCAGAAAGAGCGAGGAAACCATCACCC
CCTGGAACTTCGAGGAAGTGGTGGACAAGGGCGCTTCCGCCCAGAGCTTCATCGAGCGGATGACCGCCTT
CGATAAGAACCTGCCCAACGAGAAGGTGCTGCCCAAGCACAGCCTGCTGTACGAGTACTTCACCGTGTAT
AACGAGCTGACCAAAGTGAAATACGTGACCGAGGGAATGAGAAAGCCCGCCTTCCTGAGCGGCGAGCAGA
AAAAGGCCATCGTGGACCTGCTGTTCAAGACCAACCGGAAAGTGACCGTGAAGCAGCTGAAAGAGGACTA
CTTCAAGAAAATCGAGTGCTTCGACTCCGTGGAAATCTCCGGCGTGGAAGATCGGTTCAACGCCTCCCTG
GGCACATACCACGATCTGCTGAAAATTATCAAGGACAAGGACTTCCTGGACAATGAGGAAAACGAGGACA
TTCTGGAAGATATCGTGCTGACCCTGACACTGTTTGAGGACAGAGAGATGATCGAGGAACGGCTGAAAAC
CTATGCCCACCTGTTCGACGACAAAGTGATGAAGCAGCTGAAGCGGCGGAGATACACCGGCTGGGGCGCG
CTGAGCCGGAAGCTGATCAACGGCATCCGCGACAAGCAGTCCGGCAAGACAATCCTGGATTTCCTGAAGT
CCGACGGCTTCGCCAACAGAAACTTCATGGCGCTGATCCACGACGACAGCCTGACCTTTAAAGAGGACAT
CCAGAAAGCCCAGGTGTCCGGCCAGGGCGATAGCCTGCACGAGCACATTGCCAATCTCGCCGGCAGCCCC
GCCATTAAGAAGGGCATCCTCCAGACAGTGAAGGTGGTGGACGAGCTGGTGAAAGTGATGGGCCGGCACA
AGCCCGAGAACATCGTGATCGAAATGGCCAGAGAGAACCAGACCACCCAGAAGGGACAGAAGAACAGTCG
CGAGAGAATGAAGCGGATCGAAGAGGGCATCAAAGAGCTGGGCAGCCAGATCCTGAAAGAACACCCCGTG
GAAAACACCCAGCTCCAGAACGAGAAGCTGTACCTGTACTACCTCCAGAATGGGCGGGATATGTACGTGG
ACCAGGAACTGGACATCAACCGGCTGTCCGACTACGATGTGGACCATATCGTGCCTCAGAGCTTTCTGGC
GGACGACTCCATCGACAACAAGGTGCTGACCAGAAGCGACAAGAACCGGGGCAAGAGCGACAACGTGCCC
TCCGAAGAGGTCGTGAAGAAGATGAAGAACTACTGGCGGCAGCTGCTGAACGCCAAGCTGATTACCCAGA
GAAAGTTCGACAATCTGACCAAGGCCGAGAGAGGCGGCCTGAGCGAACTGGATAAGGCCGGCTTCATCAA
GAGACAGCTGGTGGAAACCCGGGCGATCACAAAGCACGTGGCACAGATCCTGGACTCCCGGATGAACACT
AAGTACGACGAGAATGACAAGCTGATCCGGGAAGTGAAAGTGATCACCCTGAAGTCCAAGCTGGTGTCCG
ATTTCCGGAAGGATTTCCAGTTTTACAAAGTGCGCGAGATCAACAACTACCACCACGCCCACGACGCCTA
CCTGAACGCCGTCGTGGGAACCGCCCTGATCAAAAAGTACCCTAAGCTGGAAAGCGAGTTCGTGTACGGC
GACTACAAGGTGTACGACGTGCGGAAGATGATCGCCAAGAGCGAGCAGGAAATCGGCAAGGCTACCGCCA
AGTACTTCTTCTACAGCAACATCATGAACTTTTTCAAGACCGAGATTACCCTGGCCAACGGCGAGATCCG
GAAGGCGCCTCTGATCGAGACAAACGGCGAAACCGGGGAGATCGTGTGGGATAAGGGCCGGGATTTTGCC
ACCGTGCGGAAAGTGCTGAGCATGCCCCAAGTGAATATCGTGAAAAAGACCGAGGTGCAGACAGGCGGCT
TCAGCAAAGAGTCTATCCTGCCCAAGAGGAACAGCGATAAGCTGATCGCCAGAAAGAAGGACTGGGATCC
TAAGAAGTACGGCGGCTTCGACAGCCCCACCGTGGCCTATTCTGTGCTGGTGGTGGCCAAAGTGGAAAAG
GGCAAGTCCAAGAAGCTTAAGAGTGTGAAAGAGCTGCTGGGGATCACCATCATGGAAAGAAGCAGCTTCG
AGAAGAATCCCATCGACTTTCTGGAAGCCAAGGGCTACAAAGAAGTGAAAAAGGACCTGATCATCAAGCT
GCCTAAGTACTCGCTCTTCGAGCTGGAAAACGGCCGGAAGAGAATGCTGGCCTCTGCCGGCGAATTGCAG
AAGGGAAACGAACTGGCTCTTCCCTCCAAATATGTGAACTTCCTGTACCTGGCCAGCCACTATGAGAAGC
TGAAGGGCTCCCCCGAGGATAATGAGCAGAAACAGCTGTTTGTGGAACAGCACAAGCACTACCTGGACGA
GATCATCGAGCAGATCAGCGAGTTCTCCAAGAGAGTGATCCTGGCCGACGCTAATCTGGACAAAGTGCTG
TCCGCCTACAACAAGCACCGGGATAAGCCCATCAGAGAGCAGGCCGAGAATATCATCCACCTGTTTACCC
TGACCAATCTGGGAGCCCCTGCCGCCTTCAAGTACTTTGACACCACCATCGATAGGAAGAGGTACACGTC
GACCAAAGAGGTGCTGGACGCCACCCTGATCCACCAGAGCATCACCGGCCTGTACGAAACGCGTATCGAC
CTGTCTCAGCTGGGAGGCGACAAAAGGCCGGCGGCCACGAAAAAGGCCGGCCAGGCAAAAAAGAAAAAGT
AA
